Addgene plasmid #76665: EPHA4 gRNA (BRDN0001145556)
Purpose: 3rd generation lentiviral gRNA plasmid targeting human EPHA4
Depositing lab: John Doench & David Root. Depositing organization: Broad Institute. Publication: Optimized sgRNA design to maximize activity and minimize off-target effects of CRISPR-Cas9. Doench JG, Fusi N, Sullender M, Hegde M, Vaimberg EW, Donovan KF, Smith I, Tothova Z, Wilen C, Orchard R, Virgin HW, Listgarten J, Root DE. Nat Biotechnol. 2016 Jan 18. doi: 10.1038/nbt.3437. PubMed 26780180.
Backbone
  Vector backbone: lentiGuide-Puro
  Backbone manufacturer: Zhang Lab (Addgene plasmid # 52963)
  Vector type: Mammalian Expression, Lentiviral, CRISPR
  Selectable markers: Puromycin
Growth in bacteria
  Bacterial resistance: Ampicillin, 100 μg/mL
  Growth temperature: 37°C
  Growth strain: DH5alpha
  Copy number: High Copy
Gene/Insert
  Gene/Insert name: EPHA4 (alt names: EPHA4; NM_001304536.1)
  gRNA/shRNA sequence: TGTGCCAAAAATGTACTGTG
  Species: H. sapiens (human)
  Entrez Gene: EPHA4 (a.k.a. EK8, HEK8, SEK, TYRO1)
  Promoter: hU6
  Cloning method: Unknown
  Sequencing primers: 5′ U6-F; 3′ pS2-R
Terms and licenses: Academic/Nonprofit Terms; Industry Terms: Not Available to Industry
Depositor comments: The gRNA was designed to target the following Genbank reference sequence(s): NM_001304536.1,NM_001304537.1,NM_004438.4. Note that this plasmid does NOT contain Cas9. It should be used in conjunction with lentiCas9-Blast (Addgene #52962) or otherwise with cell lines already expressing Cas9. Browse the full kinome gRNA library at http://www.addgene.org/pooled-library/broadgpp-human-kinome/ or visit http://www.broadinstitute.org/rnai/public/ for detailed protocols and information.
How to cite: EPHA4 gRNA (BRDN0001145556) was a gift from John Doench & David Root (Addgene plasmid # 76665 ; http://n2t.net/addgene:76665 ; RRID:Addgene_76665)
