[The description below was written by a language model from this plasmid's Addgene catalogue record and pLannotate feature annotations shown in this document.]
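Description:
EPHA4 gRNA (BRDN0001145556) is a third-generation lentiviral guide RNA plasmid built on the lentiGuide-Puro backbone and designed to target human EPHA4, an Eph-family receptor tyrosine kinase gene. It belongs to a human kinome gRNA collection. In bacteria it is maintained as a high-copy plasmid through a ColE1/pUC-type origin and selected with ampicillin via β-lactamase. The backbone also carries an f1 origin, an SV40 origin and poly(A) signal, and remnants of lac and T7/T3 cloning-vector sequence.

The lentiviral transfer cassette begins with an RSV promoter fused to a truncated HIV-1 5' LTR, which makes genomic RNA production Tat-independent. This is followed by the Ψ packaging signal with a partial gag region, the Rev response element for Rev-dependent nuclear export, and a central polypurine tract that aids nuclear import. The cassette ends in a ΔU3 self-inactivating 3' LTR.

Within this frame, a human U6 RNA polymerase III promoter drives the EPHA4-specific spacer joined to the Streptococcus pyogenes Cas9 gRNA scaffold. A separate EF-1α promoter, annotated with its core element and intron A, expresses puromycin N-acetyltransferase for selection of transduced mammalian cells. A WPRE downstream enhances transcript expression.

The plasmid does not encode Cas9, so it is meant to be used with a separate Cas9 lentivirus such as lentiCas9-Blast or in cells that already express Cas9. Its typical use is knockout of EPHA4. According to the depositor, the guide was designed against three EPHA4 reference transcripts.
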