Features (pLannotate 1.2.2; 29 found; start..end, strand, type, name):
     14..80      +  CDS            small t antigen (fragment): SV40 (simian virus 40) small t antigen
    106..317     +  promoter       EF-1α core promoter: core promoter for human elongation factor EF-1α
    318..1256    +  intron         EF-1α intron A: intron upstream of the start codon of human EF-1α
   1278..1877    +  CDS            PuroR (fragment): puromycin N-acetyltransferase; pac from Streptomyces; confers resistance to puromycin
   1893..2481    +  misc_feature   WPRE: woodchuck hepatitis virus posttranscriptional regulatory element
   2532..2551    +  misc_feature   cPPT/CTS (fragment): central polypurine tract and central termination sequence of HIV-1
   2553..2786    +  LTR            3' LTR (ΔU3): self-inactivating 3' long terminal repeat (LTR) from HIV-1
   2864..2985    +  polyA_signal   SV40 poly(A) signal: SV40 polyadenylation signal
   3025..3160    +  rep_origin     SV40 ori: SV40 origin of replication
   3181..3199    -  promoter       T7 promoter: promoter for bacteriophage T7 RNA polymerase
   3207..3362    +  CDS            lacZα (fragment): LacZα fragment of β-galactosidase; lacZ fragment
   3367..3795    +  rep_origin     f1 ori (sequence partly withheld): f1 bacteriophage origin of replication; arrow indicates direction of (+) strand synthesis
   3848..3952    +  promoter       AmpR promoter: bla
   3953..4813    +  CDS            AmpR: β-lactamase; bla; confers resistance to ampicillin, carbenicillin, and related antibiotics
   4984..5572    +  rep_origin     ori: high-copy-number ColE1/pMB1/pBR322/pUC origin of replication
   5755..5847    +  CDS            lacI (fragment): lac repressor; lacI; The lac repressor binds to the lac operator to inhibit transcription in E. coli. This inhibition can be relieved by adding lactose or isopropyl-β-D-thiogalactopyranoside (IPTG).
   5860..5881    +  protein_bind   CAP binding site: CAP binding activates transcription in the presence of cAMP. E. coli catabolite activator protein
   5896..5926    +  promoter       lac promoter: promoter for the E. coli lac operon
   5934..5950    +  protein_bind   lac operator: The lac repressor binds to the lac operator to inhibit transcription in E. coli. This inhibition can be relieved by adding lactose or isopropyl-β-D-thiogalactopyranoside (IPTG). lac repressor encoded by lacI
   5995..6013    +  promoter       T3 promoter: promoter for bacteriophage T3 RNA polymerase
   6041..6267    +  promoter       RSV promoter: Rous sarcoma virus enhancer/promoter
   6268..6448    +  LTR            5' LTR (truncated): truncated 5' long terminal repeat (LTR) from HIV-1
   6495..6620    +  misc_feature   HIV-1 Ψ: packaging signal of human immunodeficiency virus type 1
   6604..6967    +  CDS            HIV-1 gag (fragment): gag protein from human immunodeficiency virus 1; gag
   7113..7346    +  misc_feature   RRE: The Rev response element (RRE) of HIV-1 allows for Rev-dependent mRNA export from the nucleus to the cytoplasm.
   7723..7749    +  CDS            Rev (fragment): human immunodeficiency virus 1 (HIV-1) Rev protein; rev; enhances nuclear export of unspliced and incompletely spliced viral mRNAs
   7753..7993    +  promoter       U6 promoter: RNA polymerase III promoter for human U6 snRNA
   8023..8098    +  misc_RNA       gRNA scaffold: guide RNA scaffold for the Streptococcus pyogenes CRISPR/Cas9 system
   8154..8271    +  misc_feature   cPPT/CTS: central polypurine tract and central termination sequence of HIV-1
>Addgene plasmid #76665 | EPHA4 gRNA (BRDN0001145556) | addgene full sequence | sequence record 186266 | Addgene Assembled Sequence
CCCGGGTGCAAAGATGGATAAAGTTTTAAACAGAGAGGAATCTTTGCAGCTAATGGACCTTCTAGGTCTT
GAAAGGAGTGGGAATTGGCTCCGGTGCCCGTCAGTGGGCAGAGCGCACATCGCCCACAGTCCCCGAGAAG
TTGGGGGGAGGGGTCGGCAATTGATCCGGTGCCTAGAGAAGGTGGCGCGGGGTAAACTGGGAAAGTGATG
TCGTGTACTGGCTCCGCCTTTTTCCCGAGGGTGGGGGAGAACCGTATATAAGTGCAGTAGTCGCCGTGAA
CGTTCTTTTTCGCAACGGGTTTGCCGCCAGAACACAGGTAAGTGCCGTGTGTGGTTCCCGCGGGCCTGGC
CTCTTTACGGGTTATGGCCCTTGCGTGCCTTGAATTACTTCCACCTGGCTGCAGTACGTGATTCTTGATC
CCGAGCTTCGGGTTGGAAGTGGGTGGGAGAGTTCGAGGCCTTGCGCTTAAGGAGCCCCTTCGCCTCGTGC
TTGAGTTGAGGCCTGGCCTGGGCGCTGGGGCCGCCGCGTGCGAATCTGGTGGCACCTTCGCGCCTGTCTC
GCTGCTTTCGATAAGTCTCTAGCCATTTAAAATTTTTGATGACCTGCTGCGACGCTTTTTTTCTGGCAAG
ATAGTCTTGTAAATGCGGGCCAAGATCTGCACACTGGTATTTCGGTTTTTGGGGCCGCGGGCGGCGACGG
GGCCCGTGCGTCCCAGCGCACATGTTCGGCGAGGCGGGGCCTGCGAGCGCGGCCACCGAGAATCGGACGG
GGGTAGTCTCAAGCTGGCCGGCCTGCTCTGGTGCCTGGCCTCGCGCCGCCGTGTATCGCCCCGCCCTGGG
CGGCAAGGCTGGCCCGGTCGGCACCAGTTGCGTGAGCGGAAAGATGGCCGCTTCCCGGCCCTGCTGCAGG
GAGCTCAAAATGGAGGACGCGGCGCTCGGGAGAGCGGGCGGGTGAGTCACCCACACAAAGGAAAAGGGCC
TTTCCGTCCTCAGCCGTCGCTTCATGTGACTCCACGGAGTACCGGGCGCCGTCCAGGCACCTCGATTAGT
TCTCGAGCTTTTGGAGTACGTCGTCTTTAGGTTGGGGGGAGGGGTTTTATGCGATGGAGTTTCCCCACAC
TGAGTGGGTGGAGACTGAAGTTAGGCCAGCTTGGCACTTGATGTAATTCTCCTTGGAATTTGCCCTTTTT
GAGTTTGGATCTTGGTTCATTCTCAAGCCTCAGACAGTGGTTCAAAGTTTTTTTCTTCCATTTCAGGTGT
CGTGACGTACGGCCACCATGACCGAGTACAAGCCCACGGTGCGCCTCGCCACCCGCGACGACGTCCCCAG
GGCCGTACGCACCCTCGCCGCCGCGTTCGCCGACTACCCCGCCACGCGCCACACCGTCGATCCGGACCGC
CACATCGAGCGGGTCACCGAGCTGCAAGAACTCTTCCTCACGCGCGTCGGGCTCGACATCGGCAAGGTGT
GGGTCGCGGACGACGGCGCCGCCGTGGCGGTCTGGACCACGCCGGAGAGCGTCGAAGCGGGGGCGGTGTT
CGCCGAGATCGGCCCGCGCATGGCCGAGTTGAGCGGTTCCCGGCTGGCCGCGCAGCAACAGATGGAAGGC
CTCCTGGCGCCGCACCGGCCCAAGGAGCCCGCGTGGTTCCTGGCCACCGTCGGAGTCTCGCCCGACCACC
AGGGCAAGGGTCTGGGCAGCGCCGTCGTGCTCCCCGGAGTGGAGGCGGCCGAGCGCGCCGGGGTGCCCGC
CTTCCTGGAGACCTCCGCGCCCCGCAACCTCCCCTTCTACGAGCGGCTCGGCTTCACCGTCACCGCCGAC
GTCGAGGTGCCCGAAGGACCGCGCACCTGGTGCATGACCCGCAAGCCCGGTGCCTGAACGCGTTAAGTCG
ACAATCAACCTCTGGATTACAAAATTTGTGAAAGATTGACTGGTATTCTTAACTATGTTGCTCCTTTTAC
GCTATGTGGATACGCTGCTTTAATGCCTTTGTATCATGCTATTGCTTCCCGTATGGCTTTCATTTTCTCC
TCCTTGTATAAATCCTGGTTGCTGTCTCTTTATGAGGAGTTGTGGCCCGTTGTCAGGCAACGTGGCGTGG
TGTGCACTGTGTTTGCTGACGCAACCCCCACTGGTTGGGGCATTGCCACCACCTGTCAGCTCCTTTCCGG
GACTTTCGCTTTCCCCCTCCCTATTGCCACGGCGGAACTCATCGCCGCCTGCCTTGCCCGCTGCTGGACA
GGGGCTCGGCTGTTGGGCACTGACAATTCCGTGGTGTTGTCGGGGAAATCATCGTCCTTTCCTTGGCTGC
TCGCCTGTGTTGCCACCTGGATTCTGCGCGGGACGTCCTTCTGCTACGTCCCTTCGGCCCTCAATCCAGC
GGACCTTCCTTCCCGCGGCCTGCTGCCGGCTCTGCGGCCTCTTCCGCGTCTTCGCCTTCGCCCTCAGACG
AGTCGGATCTCCCTTTGGGCCGCCTCCCCGCGTCGACTTTAAGACCAATGACTTACAAGGCAGCTGTAGA
TCTTAGCCACTTTTTAAAAGAAAAGGGGGGACTGGAAGGGCTAATTCACTCCCAACGAAGACAAGATCTG
CTTTTTGCTTGTACTGGGTCTCTCTGGTTAGACCAGATCTGAGCCTGGGAGCTCTCTGGCTAACTAGGGA
ACCCACTGCTTAAGCCTCAATAAAGCTTGCCTTGAGTGCTTCAAGTAGTGTGTGCCCGTCTGTTGTGTGA
CTCTGGTAACTAGAGATCCCTCAGACCCTTTTAGTCAGTGTGGAAAATCTCTAGCAGTACGTATAGTAGT
TCATGTCATCTTATTATTCAGTATTTATAACTTGCAAAGAAATGAATATCAGAGAGTGAGAGGAACTTGT
TTATTGCAGCTTATAATGGTTACAAATAAAGCAATAGCATCACAAATTTCACAAATAAAGCATTTTTTTC
ACTGCATTCTAGTTGTGGTTTGTCCAAACTCATCAATGTATCTTATCATGTCTGGCTCTAGCTATCCCGC
CCCTAACTCCGCCCATCCCGCCCCTAACTCCGCCCAGTTCCGCCCATTCTCCGCCCCATGGCTGACTAAT
TTTTTTTATTTATGCAGAGGCCGAGGCCGCCTCGGCCTCTGAGCTATTCCAGAAGTAGTGAGGAGGCTTT
TTTGGAGGCCTAGGGACGTACCCAATTCGCCCTATAGTGAGTCGTATTACGCGCGCTCACTGGCCGTCGT
TTTACAACGTCGTGACTGGGAAAACCCTGGCGTTACCCAACTTAATCGCCTTGCAGCACATCCCCCTTTC
GCCAGCTGGCGTAATAGCGAAGAGGCCCGCACCGATCGCCCTTCCCAACAGTTGCGCAGCCTGAATGGCG
AATGGG
[124 nt withheld, positions 3367-3490]
C
[91 nt withheld, positions 3492-3582]
A
[49 nt withheld, positions 3584-3632]
CCTTTGACGTTGGAGTCCACGTTCTTT
[37 nt withheld, positions 3660-3696]
ACCCTATCTCGGTCTATTCTTTTGATTTATAAGGGATTTTGCCGATTTCGGCCTATTGGTTAAAAAATGA
GCTGATTTAACAAAAATTTAACGCGAATTTTAACAAAATATTAACGCTTACAATTTAGGTGGCACTTTTC
GGGGAAATGTGCGCGGAACCCCTATTTGTTTATTTTTCTAAATACATTCAAATATGTATCCGCTCATGAG
ACAATAACCCTGATAAATGCTTCAATAATATTGAAAAAGGAAGAGTATGAGTATTCAACATTTCCGTGTC
GCCCTTATTCCCTTTTTTGCGGCATTTTGCCTTCCTGTTTTTGCTCACCCAGAAACGCTGGTGAAAGTAA
AAGATGCTGAAGATCAGTTGGGTGCACGAGTGGGTTACATCGAACTGGATCTCAACAGCGGTAAGATCCT
TGAGAGTTTTCGCCCCGAAGAACGTTTTCCAATGATGAGCACTTTTAAAGTTCTGCTATGTGGCGCGGTA
TTATCCCGTATTGACGCCGGGCAAGAGCAACTCGGTCGCCGCATACACTATTCTCAGAATGACTTGGTTG
AGTACTCACCAGTCACAGAAAAGCATCTTACGGATGGCATGACAGTAAGAGAATTATGCAGTGCTGCCAT
AACCATGAGTGATAACACTGCGGCCAACTTACTTCTGACAACGATCGGAGGACCGAAGGAGCTAACCGCT
TTTTTGCACAACATGGGGGATCATGTAACTCGCCTTGATCGTTGGGAACCGGAGCTGAATGAAGCCATAC
CAAACGACGAGCGTGACACCACGATGCCTGTAGCAATGGCAACAACGTTGCGCAAACTATTAACTGGCGA
ACTACTTACTCTAGCTTCCCGGCAACAATTAATAGACTGGATGGAGGCGGATAAAGTTGCAGGACCACTT
CTGCGCTCGGCCCTTCCGGCTGGCTGGTTTATTGCTGATAAATCTGGAGCCGGTGAGCGTGGGTCTCGCG
GTATCATTGCAGCACTGGGGCCAGATGGTAAGCCCTCCCGTATCGTAGTTATCTACACGACGGGGAGTCA
GGCAACTATGGATGAACGAAATAGACAGATCGCTGAGATAGGTGCCTCACTGATTAAGCATTGGTAACTG
TCAGACCAAGTTTACTCATATATACTTTAGATTGATTTAAAACTTCATTTTTAATTTAAAAGGATCTAGG
TGAAGATCCTTTTTGATAATCTCATGACCAAAATCCCTTAACGTGAGTTTTCGTTCCACTGAGCGTCAGA
CCCCGTAGAAAAGATCAAAGGATCTTCTTGAGATCCTTTTTTTCTGCGCGTAATCTGCTGCTTGCAAACA
AAAAAACCACCGCTACCAGCGGTGGTTTGTTTGCCGGATCAAGAGCTACCAACTCTTTTTCCGAAGGTAA
CTGGCTTCAGCAGAGCGCAGATACCAAATACTGTTCTTCTAGTGTAGCCGTAGTTAGGCCACCACTTCAA
GAACTCTGTAGCACCGCCTACATACCTCGCTCTGCTAATCCTGTTACCAGTGGCTGCTGCCAGTGGCGAT
AAGTCGTGTCTTACCGGGTTGGACTCAAGACGATAGTTACCGGATAAGGCGCAGCGGTCGGGCTGAACGG
GGGGTTCGTGCACACAGCCCAGCTTGGAGCGAACGACCTACACCGAACTGAGATACCTACAGCGTGAGCT
ATGAGAAAGCGCCACGCTTCCCGAAGGGAGAAAGGCGGACAGGTATCCGGTAAGCGGCAGGGTCGGAACA
GGAGAGCGCACGAGGGAGCTTCCAGGGGGAAACGCCTGGTATCTTTATAGTCCTGTCGGGTTTCGCCACC
TCTGACTTGAGCGTCGATTTTTGTGATGCTCGTCAGGGGGGCGGAGCCTATGGAAAAACGCCAGCAACGC
GGCCTTTTTACGGTTCCTGGCCTTTTGCTGGCCTTTTGCTCACATGTTCTTTCCTGCGTTATCCCCTGAT
TCTGTGGATAACCGTATTACCGCCTTTGAGTGAGCTGATACCGCTCGCCGCAGCCGAACGACCGAGCGCA
GCGAGTCAGTGAGCGAGGAAGCGGAAGAGCGCCCAATACGCAAACCGCCTCTCCCCGCGCGTTGGCCGAT
TCATTAATGCAGCTGGCACGACAGGTTTCCCGACTGGAAAGCGGGCAGTGAGCGCAACGCAATTAATGTG
AGTTAGCTCACTCATTAGGCACCCCAGGCTTTACACTTTATGCTTCCGGCTCGTATGTTGTGTGGAATTG
TGAGCGGATAACAATTTCACACAGGAAACAGCTATGACCATGATTACGCCAAGCGCGCAATTAACCCTCA
CTAAAGGGAACAAAAGCTGGAGCTGCAAGCTTAATGTAGTCTTATGCAATACTCTTGTAGTCTTGCAACA
TGGTAACGATGAGTTAGCAACATGCCTTACAAGGAGAGAAAAAGCACCGTGCATGCCGATTGGTGGAAGT
AAGGTGGTACGATCGTGCCTTATTAGGAAGGCAACAGACGGGTCTGACATGGATTGGACGAACCACTGAA
TTGCCGCATTGCAGAGATATTGTATTTAAGTGCCTAGCTCGATACATAAACGGGTCTCTCTGGTTAGACC
AGATCTGAGCCTGGGAGCTCTCTGGCTAACTAGGGAACCCACTGCTTAAGCCTCAATAAAGCTTGCCTTG
AGTGCTTCAAGTAGTGTGTGCCCGTCTGTTGTGTGACTCTGGTAACTAGAGATCCCTCAGACCCTTTTAG
TCAGTGTGGAAAATCTCTAGCAGTGGCGCCCGAACAGGGACTTGAAAGCGAAAGGGAAACCAGAGGAGCT
CTCTCGACGCAGGACTCGGCTTGCTGAAGCGCGCACGGCAAGAGGCGAGGGGCGGCGACTGGTGAGTACG
CCAAAAATTTTGACTAGCGGAGGCTAGAAGGAGAGAGATGGGTGCGAGAGCGTCAGTATTAAGCGGGGGA
GAATTAGATCGCGATGGGAAAAAATTCGGTTAAGGCCAGGGGGAAAGAAAAAATATAAATTAAAACATAT
AGTATGGGCAAGCAGGGAGCTAGAACGATTCGCAGTTAATCCTGGCCTGTTAGAAACATCAGAAGGCTGT
AGACAAATACTGGGACAGCTACAACCATCCCTTCAGACAGGATCAGAAGAACTTAGATCATTATATAATA
CAGTAGCAACCCTCTATTGTGTGCATCAAAGGATAGAGATAAAAGACACCAAGGAAGCTTTAGACAAGAT
AGAGGAAGAGCAAAACAAAAGTAAGACCACCGCACAGCAAGCGGCCGCTGATCTTCAGACCTGGAGGAGG
AGATATGAGGGACAATTGGAGAAGTGAATTATATAAATATAAAGTAGTAAAAATTGAACCATTAGGAGTA
GCACCCACCAAGGCAAAGAGAAGAGTGGTGCAGAGAGAAAAAAGAGCAGTGGGAATAGGAGCTTTGTTCC
TTGGGTTCTTGGGAGCAGCAGGAAGCACTATGGGCGCAGCGTCAATGACGCTGACGGTACAGGCCAGACA
ATTATTGTCTGGTATAGTGCAGCAGCAGAACAATTTGCTGAGGGCTATTGAGGCGCAACAGCATCTGTTG
CAACTCACAGTCTGGGGCATCAAGCAGCTCCAGGCAAGAATCCTGGCTGTGGAAAGATACCTAAAGGATC
AACAGCTCCTGGGGATTTGGGGTTGCTCTGGAAAACTCATTTGCACCACTGCTGTGCCTTGGAATGCTAG
TTGGAGTAATAAATCTCTGGAACAGATTTGGAATCACACGACCTGGATGGAGTGGGACAGAGAAATTAAC
AATTACACAAGCTTAATACACTCCTTAATTGAAGAATCGCAAAACCAGCAAGAAAAGAATGAACAAGAAT
TATTGGAATTAGATAAATGGGCAAGTTTGTGGAATTGGTTTAACATAACAAATTGGCTGTGGTATATAAA
ATTATTCATAATGATAGTAGGAGGCTTGGTAGGTTTAAGAATAGTTTTTGCTGTACTTTCTATAGTGAAT
AGAGTTAGGCAGGGATATTCACCATTATCGTTTCAGACCCACCTCCCAACCCCGAGGGGACCCAGAGAGG
GCCTATTTCCCATGATTCCTTCATATTTGCATATACGATACAAGGCTGTTAGAGAGATAATTAGAATTAA
TTTGACTGTAAACACAAAGATATTAGTACAAAATACGTGACGTAGAAAGTAATAATTTCTTGGGTAGTTT
GCAGTTTTAAAATTATGTTTTAAAATGGACTATCATATGCTTACCGTAACTTGAAAGTATTTCGATTTCT
TGGCTTTATATATCTTGTGGAAAGGACGAAACACCGTGTGCCAAAAATGTACTGTGGTTTTAGAGCTAGA
AATAGCAAGTTAAAATAAGGCTAGTCCGTTATCAACTTGAAAAAGTGGCACCGAGTCGGTGCTTTTTTAA
GCTTGGCGTAACTAGATCTTGAGACAAATGGCAGTATTCATCCACAATTTTAAAAGAAAAGGGGGGATTG
GGGGGTACAGTGCAGGGGAAAGAATAGTAGACATAATAGCAACAGACATACAAACTAAAGAATTACAAAA
ACAAATTACAAAAATTCAAAATTTTCGGGTTTATTACAGGGACAGCAGAGATCCACTTTGGCGCCGGCTC
GAGGGGG
