>Addgene plasmid #76665 | EPHA4 gRNA (BRDN0001145556) | depositor partial sequence | sequence record 144125 | Target Sequence
TGTGCCAAAAATGTACTGTG
