>Addgene plasmid #76665 | EPHA4 gRNA (BRDN0001145556) | addgene partial sequence | sequence record 186265 | hU6-F
AGTAATAATTTCTTGGGTAGTTTGCAGTTTTAAAATTATGTTTTAAAATGGACTATCATATGCTTACCGT
AACTTGAAAGTATTTCGATTTCTTGGCTTTATATATCTTGTGGAAAGGACGAAACACCGTGTGCCAAAAA
TGTACTGTGGTTTTAGAGCTAGAAATAGCAAGTTAAAATAAGGCTAGTCCGTTATCAACTTGAAAAAGTG
GCACCGAGTCGGTGCTTTTTTAAGCTTGGCGTAACTAGATCTTGAGACAAATGGCAGTATTCATCCACAA
TTTTAAAAGAAAAGGGGGGATTGGGGGGTACAGTGCAGGGGAAAGAATAGTAGACATAATAGCAACAGAC
ATACAAACTAAAGAATTACAAAAACAAATTACAAAAATTCAAAATTTTCGGGTTTATTACAGGGACAGCA
GAGATCCACTTTGGCGCCGGCTCGAGGGGGCCCGGGTGCAAAGATGGATAAAGTTTTAAACAGAGAGGAA
TCTTTGCAGCTAATGGACCTTCTAGGTCTTGAAAGGAGTGGGAATTGGCTCCGGTGCCCGTCAGTGGGCA
GAGCGCACAT
